>Addgene plasmid #176238 | pspCas9-Exo-tetra-com-hCLCN5-sp-g1 | addgene full sequence | sequence record 348842 | Addgene NGS Result
GTACCCGTTACATAACTTACGGTAAATGGCCCGCCTGGCTGACCGCCCAACGACCCCCGCCCATTGACGT
CAATAGTAACGCCAATAGGGACTTTCCATTGACGTCAATGGGTGGAGTATTTACGGTAAACTGCCCACTT
GGCAGTACATCAAGTGTATCATATGCCAAGTACGCCCCCTATTGACGTCAATGACGGTAAATGGCCCGCC
TGGCATTGTGCCCAGTACATGACCTTATGGGACTTTCCTACTTGGCAGTACATCTACGTATTAGTCATCG
CTATTACCATGGTCGAGGTGAGCCCCACGTTCTGCTTCACTCTCCCCATCTCCCCCCCCTCCCCACCCCC
AATTTTGTATTTATTTATTTTTTAATTATTTTGTGCAGCGATGGGGGCGGGGGGGGGGGGGGGGCGCGCG
CCRGGSGGGGSGGGGSGGGGSGGGGGGSGGGGSGGGGSGRGGCGGRGAGGKGCGGCGGCAGCCAATCAGA
GCGGCGCGCTCCGAAAGTTTCCTTTTATGGCGAGGCGGCGGCGGCGGCGGCCCTATAAAAAGCGAAGCGC
GCGGCGGGCGGGAGTCGCTGCGCGCTGCCTTCGCCCCGTGCCCCGCTCCGCCGCCGCCTCGCGCCGCCCG
CCCCGGCTCTGACTGACCGCGTTACTCCCACAGGTGAGCGGGCGGGACGGCCCTTCTCCTCCGGGCTGTA
ATTAGCTGAGCAAGAGGTAAGGGTTTAAGGGATGGTTGGTTGGTGGGGTATTAATGTTTAATTACCTGGA
GCACCTGCCTGAAATCACTTTTTTTCAGGTTGGACCGGTGCCACCATGGACTATAAGGACCACGACGGAG
ACTACAAGGATCATGATATTGATTACAAAGACGATGACGATAAGATGGCCCCAAAGAAGAAGCGGAAGGT
CGGTATCCACGGAGTCCCAGCAGCCGACAAGAAGTACAGCATCGGCCTGGACATCGGCACCAACTCTGTG
GGCTGGGCCGTGATCACCGACGAGTACAAGGTGCCCAGCAAGAAATTCAAGGTGCTGGGCAACACCGACC
GGCACAGCATCAAGAAGAACCTGATCGGAGCCCTGCTGTTCGACAGCGGCGAAACAGCCGAGGCCACCCG
GCTGAAGAGAACCGCCAGAAGAAGATACACCAGACGGAAGAACCGGATCTGCTATCTGCAAGAGATCTTC
AGCAACGAGATGGCCAAGGTGGACGACAGCTTCTTCCACAGACTGGAAGAGTCCTTCCTGGTGGAAGAGG
ATAAGAAGCACGAGCGGCACCCCATCTTCGGCAACATCGTGGACGAGGTGGCCTACCACGAGAAGTACCC
CACCATCTACCACCTGAGAAAGAAACTGGTGGACAGCACCGACAAGGCCGACCTGCGGCTGATCTATCTG
GCCCTGGCCCACATGATCAAGTTCCGGGGCCACTTCCTGATCGAGGGCGACCTGAACCCCGACAACAGCG
ACGTGGACAAGCTGTTCATCCAGCTGGTGCAGACCTACAACCAGCTGTTCGAGGAAAACCCCATCAACGC
CAGCGGCGTGGACGCCAAGGCCATCCTGTCTGCCAGACTGAGCAAGAGCAGACGGCTGGAAAATCTGATC
GCCCAGCTGCCCGGCGAGAAGAAGAATGGCCTGTTCGGAAACCTGATTGCCCTGAGCCTGGGCCTGACCC
CCAACTTCAAGAGCAACTTCGACCTGGCCGAGGATGCCAAACTGCAGCTGAGCAAGGACACCTACGACGA
CGACCTGGACAACCTGCTGGCCCAGATCGGCGACCAGTACGCCGACCTGTTTCTGGCCGCCAAGAACCTG
TCCGACGCCATCCTGCTGAGCGACATCCTGAGAGTGAACACCGAGATCACCAAGGCCCCCCTGAGCGCCT
CTATGATCAAGAGATACGACGAGCACCACCAGGACCTGACCCTGCTGAAAGCTCTCGTGCGGCAGCAGCT
GCCTGAGAAGTACAAAGAGATTTTCTTCGACCAGAGCAAGAACGGCTACGCCGGCTACATTGACGGCGGA
GCCAGCCAGGAAGAGTTCTACAAGTTCATCAAGCCCATCCTGGAAAAGATGGACGGCACCGAGGAACTGC
TCGTGAAGCTGAACAGAGAGGACCTGCTGCGGAAGCAGCGGACCTTCGACAACGGCAGCATCCCCCACCA
GATCCACCTGGGAGAGCTGCACGCCATTCTGCGGCGGCAGGAAGATTTTTACCCATTCCTGAAGGACAAC
CGGGAAAAGATCGAGAAGATCCTGACCTTCCGCATCCCCTACTACGTGGGCCCTCTGGCCAGGGGAAACA
GCAGATTCGCCTGGATGACCAGAAAGAGCGAGGAAACCATCACCCCCTGGAACTTCGAGGAAGTGGTGGA
CAAGGGCGCTTCCGCCCAGAGCTTCATCGAGCGGATGACCAACTTCGATAAGAACCTGCCCAACGAGAAG
GTGCTGCCCAAGCACAGCCTGCTGTACGAGTACTTCACCGTGTATAACGAGCTGACCAAAGTGAAATACG
TGACCGAGGGAATGAGAAAGCCCGCCTTCCTGAGCGGCGAGCAGAAAAAGGCCATCGTGGACCTGCTGTT
CAAGACCAACCGGAAAGTGACCGTGAAGCAGCTGAAAGAGGACTACTTCAAGAAAATCGAGTGCTTCGAC
TCCGTGGAAATCTCCGGCGTGGAAGATCGGTTCAACGCCTCCCTGGGCACATACCACGATCTGCTGAAAA
TTATCAAGGACAAGGACTTCCTGGACAATGAGGAAAACGAGGACATTCTGGAAGATATCGTGCTGACCCT
GACACTGTTTGAGGACAGAGAGATGATCGAGGAACGGCTGAAAACCTATGCCCACCTGTTCGACGACAAA
GTGATGAAGCAGCTGAAGCGGCGGAGATACACCGGCTGGGGCAGGCTGAGCCGGAAGCTGATCAACGGCA
TCCGGGACAAGCAGTCCGGCAAGACAATCCTGGATTTCCTGAAGTCCGACGGCTTCGCCAACAGAAACTT
CATGCAGCTGATCCACGACGACAGCCTGACCTTTAAAGAGGACATCCAGAAAGCCCAGGTGTCCGGCCAG
GGCGATAGCCTGCACGAGCACATTGCCAATCTGGCCGGCAGCCCCGCCATTAAGAAGGGCATCCTGCAGA
CAGTGAAGGTGGTGGACGAGCTCGTGAAAGTGATGGGCCGGCACAAGCCCGAGAACATCGTGATCGAAAT
GGCCAGAGAGAACCAGACCACCCAGAAGGGACAGAAGAACAGCCGCGAGAGAATGAAGCGGATCGAAGAG
GGCATCAAAGAGCTGGGCAGCCAGATCCTGAAAGAACACCCCGTGGAAAACACCCAGCTGCAGAACGAGA
AGCTGTACCTGTACTACCTGCAGAATGGGCGGGATATGTACGTGGACCAGGAACTGGACATCAACCGGCT
GTCCGACTACGATGTGGACCATATCGTGCCTCAGAGCTTTCTGAAGGACGACTCCATCGACAACAAGGTG
CTGACCAGAAGCGACAAGAACCGGGGCAAGAGCGACAACGTGCCCTCCGAAGAGGTCGTGAAGAAGATGA
AGAACTACTGGCGGCAGCTGCTGAACGCCAAGCTGATTACCCAGAGAAAGTTCGACAATCTGACCAAGGC
CGAGAGAGGCGGCCTGAGCGAACTGGATAAGGCCGGCTTCATCAAGAGACAGCTGGTGGAAACCCGGCAG
ATCACAAAGCACGTGGCACAGATCCTGGACTCCCGGATGAACACTAAGTACGACGAGAATGACAAGCTGA
TCCGGGAAGTGAAAGTGATCACCCTGAAGTCCAAGCTGGTGTCCGATTTCCGGAAGGATTTCCAGTTTTA
CAAAGTGCGCGAGATCAACAACTACCACCACGCCCACGACGCCTACCTGAACGCCGTCGTGGGAACCGCC
CTGATCAAAAAGTACCCTAAGCTGGAAAGCGAGTTCGTGTACGGCGACTACAAGGTGTACGACGTGCGGA
AGATGATCGCCAAGAGCGAGCAGGAAATCGGCAAGGCTACCGCCAAGTACTTCTTCTACAGCAACATCAT
GAACTTTTTCAAGACCGAGATTACCCTGGCCAACGGCGAGATCCGGAAGCGGCCTCTGATCGAGACAAAC
GGCGAAACCGGGGAGATCGTGTGGGATAAGGGCCGGGATTTTGCCACCGTGCGGAAAGTGCTGAGCATGC
CCCAAGTGAATATCGTGAAAAAGACCGAGGTGCAGACAGGCGGCTTCAGCAAAGAGTCTATCCTGCCCAA
GAGGAACAGCGATAAGCTGATCGCCAGAAAGAAGGACTGGGACCCTAAGAAGTACGGCGGCTTCGACAGC
CCCACCGTGGCCTATTCTGTGCTGGTGGTGGCCAAAGTGGAAAAGGGCAAGTCCAAGAAACTGAAGAGTG
TGAAAGAGCTGCTGGGGATCACCATCATGGAAAGAAGCAGCTTCGAGAAGAATCCCATCGACTTTCTGGA
AGCCAAGGGCTACAAAGAAGTGAAAAAGGACCTGATCATCAAGCTGCCTAAGTACTCCCTGTTCGAGCTG
GAAAACGGCCGGAAGAGAATGCTGGCCTCTGCCGGCGAACTGCAGAAGGGAAACGAACTGGCCCTGCCCT
CCAAATATGTGAACTTCCTGTACCTGGCCAGCCACTATGAGAAGCTGAAGGGCTCCCCCGAGGATAATGA
GCAGAAACAGCTGTTTGTGGAACAGCACAAGCACTACCTGGACGAGATCATCGAGCAGATCAGCGAGTTC
TCCAAGAGAGTGATCCTGGCCGACGCTAATCTGGACAAAGTGCTGTCCGCCTACAACAAGCACCGGGATA
AGCCCATCAGAGAGCAGGCCGAGAATATCATCCACCTGTTTACCCTGACCAATCTGGGAGCCCCTGCCGC
CTTCAAGTACTTTGACACCACCATCGACCGGAAGAGGTACACCAGCACCAAAGAGGTGCTGGACGCCACC
CTGATCCACCAGAGCATCACCGGCCTGTACGAGACACGGATCGACCTGTCTCAGCTGGGAGGCGACAAAA
GGCCGGCGGCCACGAAAAAGGCCGGCCAGGCAAAAAAGAAAAAGGGATCCTCTGAGACACCAGGCACCTC
CGAGTCTGCCACCCCTGAGGGAGGAAGCGGAGGAAGCGGCTCCGTGCAGATCCCACAGAACCCCCTGATC
CTGGTGGACGGCAGCTCCTACCTGTATCGGGCCTACCACGCCTTCCCACCTCTGACAAACTCCGCCGGAG
AGCCAACCGGAGCCATGTATGGCGTGCTGAATATGCTGAGGAGCCTGATCATGCAGTACAAGCCTACACA
CGCCGCCGTGGTGTTTGATGCCAAGGGCAAGACCTTCCGCGACGAGCTGTTTGAGCACTACAAGAGCCAC
AGGCCACCAATGCCTGACGATCTGAGGGCACAGATCGAGCCACTGCACGCAATGGTGAAGGCCATGGGCC
TGCCTCTGCTGGCCGTGAGCGGAGTGGAGGCCGACGATGTGATCGGCACACTGGCAAGGGAGGCAGAGAA
GGCAGGCCGCCCAGTGCTGATCTCCACCGGCGACAAGGATATGGCCCAGCTGGTGACACCAAACATCACC
CTGATCAACACCATGACAAATACCATCCTGGGCCCCGAGGAGGTGGTGAATAAGTATGGCGTGCCTCCAG
AGCTGATCATCGATTTCCTGGCCCTGATGGGCGACTCTAGCGATAACATCCCTGGCGTGCCAGGAGTGGG
AGAAAAGACCGCACAGGCCCTGCTGCAGGGCCTGGGAGGCCTGGACACCCTGTACGCCGAGCCAGAGAAG
ATCGCCGGCCTGTCCTTTAGGGGCGCCAAGACAATGGCCGCCAAGCTGGAGCAGAATAAGGAGGTGGCCT
ACCTGTCTTATCAGCTGGCCACAATCAAGACCGACGTGGAGCTGGAGCTGACCTGCGAGCAGCTGGAGGT
GCAGCAGCCTGCAGCAGAGGAGCTGCTGGGCCTGTTCAAGAAGTACGAGTTTAAGAGATGGACAGCCGAT
GTGGAGGCCGGCAAGTGGCTGCAGGCAAAGGGAGCAAAGCCAGCAGCAAAGCCACAGGAGACAAGCGTGG
CAGACGAGGCACCAGAGGTGACAGCCACCGTGATCTCCTACGATAACTATGTGACAATCCTGGACGAGGA
GACACTGAAGGCCTGGATCGCCAAGCTGGAGAAGGCCCCCGTGTTCGCCTTTGATACAGAGACAGACAGC
CTGGATAACATCTCCGCCAATCTGGTGGGCCTGTCTTTCGCCATCGAGCCTGGCGTGGCCGCCTATATCC
CAGTGGCCCACGACTACCTGGATGCCCCCGACCAGATCAGCAGGGAGAGAGCCCTGGAGCTGCTGAAGCC
TCTGCTGGAGGATGAGAAGGCCCTGAAGGTCGGCCAGAACCTGAAGTATGACAGGGGCATCCTGGCCAAT
TACGGCATCGAGCTGAGAGGCATCGCCTTTGACACCATGCTGGAGTCTTATATCCTGAATAGCGTGGCAG
GCCGGCACGACATGGATTCCCTGGCCGAGAGGTGGCTGAAGCACAAGACAATCACCTTCGAGGAGATCGC
CGGCAAGGGCAAGAACCAGCTGACCTTCAACCAGATCGCCCTGGAGGAGGCAGGCAGGTACGCAGCAGAG
GACGCAGATGTGACCCTGCAGCTGCACCTGAAGATGTGGCCAGATCTGCAGAAGCACAAGGGCCCCCTGA
ACGTCTTTGAGAATATCGAGATGCCCCTGGTGCCTGTGCTGAGCCGGATCGAGCGCAACGGCGTGAAGAT
CGACCCTAAGGTGCTGCACAATCACTCCGAGGAGCTGACCCTGAGACTGGCCGAGCTGGAGAAGAAGGCC
CACGAGATCGCCGGCGAGGAGTTCAACCTGTCCTCTACAAAGCAGCTGCAGACCATCCTGTTTGAGAAGC
AGGGCATCAAGCCCCTGAAGAAAACCCCTGGAGGAGCACCATCTACCAGCGAGGAGGTGCTGGAGGAGCT
GGCCCTGGATTATCCCCTGCCTAAAGTGATCCTGGAGTACCGGGGCCTGGCCAAGCTGAAGTCTCTAGCT
CGCTTTCTTGCTGTCCAATTTCTATTAAAGGTTCCTTTGTTCCCTAAGTCCAACTACTAAACTGGGGGAT
ATTATGAAGGGCCTTGAGCATCTGGATTCTGCCTAATAAAAAACATTTATTTTCATTGCGAATTCTAGAA
AATTCCTAGAGCTCGCTGATCAGCCTCGACTGTGCCTTCTAGTTGCCAGCCATCTGTTGTTTGCCCCTCC
CCCGTGCCTTCCTTGACCCTGGAAGGTGCCACTCCCACTGTCCTTTCCTAATAAAATGAGGAAATTGCAT
CGCATTGTCTGAGTAGGTGTCATTCTATTCTGGGGGGTGGGGTGGGGCAGGACAGCAAGGGGGAGGATTG
GGAAGAGAATAGCAGGCATGCTGGGGAGGTACGGCCGCAGGAACCCCTAGTGATGGAGTTGGCCACTCCC
TCTCTGCGCGCTCGCTCGCTCACTGAGGCCGGGCGACCAAAGGTCGCCCGACGCCCGGGCTTTGCCCGGG
CGGCCTCAGTGAGCGAGCGAGCGCGCAGCTGCCTGCAGGGGCGCCTGATGCGGTATTTTCTCCTTACGCA
TCTGTGCGGTATTTCACACCGCATA
[95 nt withheld, positions 7656-7750]
T
[46 nt withheld, positions 7752-7797]
C
[141 nt withheld, positions 7799-7939]
CCTTTGACGTTGGAGTCCACGTTCTTT
[37 nt withheld, positions 7967-8003]
ACTCTATCTCGGGCTATTCTTTTGATTTATAAGGGATTTTGCCGATTTCGGTCTATTGGTTAAAAAATGA
GCTGATTTAACAAAAATTTAACGCGAATTTTAACAAAATATTAACGTTTACAATTTTATGGTGCACTCTC
AGTACAATCTGCTCTGATGCCGCATAGTTAAGCCAGCCCCGACACCCGCCAACACCCGCTGACGCGCCCT
GACGGGCTTGTCTGCTCCCGGCATCCGCTTACAGACAAGCTGTGACCGTCTCCGGGAGCTGCATGTGTCA
GAGGTTTTCACCGTCATCACCGAAACGCGCGAGACGAAAGGGCCTCGTGATACGCCTATTTTTATAGGTT
AATGTCATGATAATAATGGTTTCTTAGACGTCAGGTGGCACTTTTCGGGGAAATGTGCGCGGAACCCCTA
TTTGTTTATTTTTCTAAATACATTCAAATATGTATCCGCTCATGAGACAATAACCCTGATAAATGCTTCA
ATAATATTGAAAAAGGAAGAGTATGAGTATTCAACATTTCCGTGTCGCCCTTATTCCCTTTTTTGCGGCA
TTTTGCCTTCCTGTTTTTGCTCACCCAGAAACGCTGGTGAAAGTAAAAGATGCTGAAGATCAGTTGGGTG
CACGAGTGGGTTACATCGAACTGGATCTCAACAGCGGTAAGATCCTTGAGAGTTTTCGCCCCGAAGAACG
TTTTCCAATGATGAGCACTTTTAAAGTTCTGCTATGTGGCGCGGTATTATCCCGTATTGACGCCGGGCAA
GAGCAACTCGGTCGCCGCATACACTATTCTCAGAATGACTTGGTTGAGTACTCACCAGTCACAGAAAAGC
ATCTTACGGATGGCATGACAGTAAGAGAATTATGCAGTGCTGCCATAACCATGAGTGATAACACTGCGGC
CAACTTACTTCTGACAACGATCGGAGGACCGAAGGAGCTAACCGCTTTTTTGCACAACATGGGGGATCAT
GTAACTCGCCTTGATCGTTGGGAACCGGAGCTGAATGAAGCCATACCAAACGACGAGCGTGACACCACGA
TGCCTGTAGCAATGGCAACAACGTTGCGCAAACTATTAACTGGCGAACTACTTACTCTAGCTTCCCGGCA
ACAATTAATAGACTGGATGGAGGCGGATAAAGTTGCAGGACCACTTCTGCGCTCGGCCCTTCCGGCTGGC
TGGTTTATTGCTGATAAATCTGGAGCCGGTGAGCGTGGAAGCCGCGGTATCATTGCAGCACTGGGGCCAG
ATGGTAAGCCCTCCCGTATCGTAGTTATCTACACGACGGGGAGTCAGGCAACTATGGATGAACGAAATAG
ACAGATCGCTGAGATAGGTGCCTCACTGATTAAGCATTGGTAACTGTCAGACCAAGTTTACTCATATATA
CTTTAGATTGATTTAAAACTTCATTTTTAATTTAAAAGGATCTAGGTGAAGATCCTTTTTGATAATCTCA
TGACCAAAATCCCTTAACGTGAGTTTTCGTTCCACTGAGCGTCAGACCCCGTAGAAAAGATCAAAGGATC
TTCTTGAGATCCTTTTTTTCTGCGCGTAATCTGCTGCTTGCAAACAAAAAAACCACCGCTACCAGCGGTG
GTTTGTTTGCCGGATCAAGAGCTACCAACTCTTTTTCCGAAGGTAACTGGCTTCAGCAGAGCGCAGATAC
CAAATACTGTTCTTCTAGTGTAGCCGTAGTTAGGCCACCACTTCAAGAACTCTGTAGCACCGCCTACATA
CCTCGCTCTGCTAATCCTGTTACCAGTGGCTGCTGCCAGTGGCGATAAGTCGTGTCTTACCGGGTTGGAC
TCAAGACGATAGTTACCGGATAAGGCGCAGCGGTCGGGCTGAACGGGGGGTTCGTGCACACAGCCCAGCT
TGGAGCGAACGACCTACACCGAACTGAGATACCTACAGCGTGAGCTATGAGAAAGCGCCACGCTTCCCGA
AGGGAGAAAGGCGGACAGGTATCCGGTAAGCGGCAGGGTCGGAACAGGAGAGCGCACGAGGGAGCTTCCA
GGGGGAAACGCCTGGTATCTTTATAGTCCTGTCGGGTTTCGCCACCTCTGACTTGAGCGTCGATTTTTGT
GATGCTCGTCAGGGGGGCGGAGCCTATGGAAAAACGCCAGCAACGCGGCCTTTTTACGGTTCCTGGCCTT
TTGCTGGCCTTTTGCTCACATGTGAGGGCCTATTTCCCATGATTCCTTCATATTTGCATATACGATACAA
GGCTGTTAGAGAGATAATTGGAATTAATTTGACTGTAAACACAAAGATATTAGTACAAAATACGTGACGT
AGAAAGTAATAATTTCTTGGGTAGTTTGCAGTTTTAAAATTATGTTTTAAAATGGACTATCATATGCTTA
CCGTAACTTGAAAGTATTTCGATTTCTTGGCTTTATATATCTTGTGGAAAGGACGAAACACCGGAGGACA
AGTCGTACAATGGGTTTGAGAGCTAGGCCCTGAATGCCTGCGAGCATCCCACGGCCTAGCAAGTTCAAAT
AAGGCTAGTCCGTTATCAACTTGAAAAAGTGGCACCGAGTCGGTGCTTTTTTTG
Features (pLannotate 1.2.2; 19 found; start..end, strand, type, name):
      6..291     +  enhancer       CMV enhancer: human cytomegalovirus immediate early enhancer; contains an 18-bp deletion relative to the standard CMV enhancer
    293..570     +  promoter       chicken β-actin promoter: No description available
    571..798     +  intron         hybrid intron: hybrid between chicken β-actin (CBA) and minute virus of mice (MMV) introns (Gray et al., 2011)
    936..2537    +  CDS            Cas9(N): N-terminal portion of Streptococcus pyogenes Cas9 (Zetsche et al., 2015)
   2538..5036    +  CDS            Cas9(C): C-terminal portion of Streptococcus pyogenes Cas9 (Zetsche et al., 2015)
   5037..5084    +  CDS            nucleoplasmin NLS: bipartite nuclear localization signal from nucleoplasmin
   5154..7064    +  CDS            polA (fragment): DPO1_ECOLI - Also known as resA. Experimental evidence at protein level: Swiss-Prot protein existence level 1. In addition to polymerase activity, this DNA polymerase exhibits 3'-5' and 5'-3' exonuclease activity. It is able to utilize nicked circular duplex DNA as a template and can unwind the parental DNA strand from its template. From Escherichia coli (strain K12).
   7068..7199    +  polyA_signal   β-globin poly(A) (fragment): human β-globin polyadenylation signal
   7240..7351    +  polyA_signal   bGH poly(A) signal: bovine growth hormone polyadenylation signal
   7459..7599    +  repeat_region  AAV2 ITR: inverted terminal repeat of adeno-associated virus serotype 2 inverted
   7604..7655    -  misc_feature   bom (fragment): basis of mobility region from pBR322
   7674..8129    +  rep_origin     f1 ori (sequence partly withheld): f1 bacteriophage origin of replication; arrow indicates direction of (+) strand synthesis
   8130..8179    -  misc_feature   bom (fragment): basis of mobility region from pBR322
   8281..8316    -  CDS            rop (fragment): Rop protein, which maintains plasmids at low copy number; rop
   8411..8515    +  promoter       AmpR promoter: bla
   8516..9376    +  CDS            AmpR: β-lactamase; bla; confers resistance to ampicillin, carbenicillin, and related antibiotics
   9547..10135   +  rep_origin     ori: high-copy-number ColE1/pMB1/pBR322/pUC origin of replication
  10197..10437   +  promoter       U6 promoter: RNA polymerase III promoter for human U6 snRNA
  10510..10569   +  misc_RNA       gRNA scaffold (fragment): guide RNA scaffold for the Streptococcus pyogenes CRISPR/Cas9 system
