[The description below was written by a language model from this plasmid's Addgene catalogue record and pLannotate feature annotations shown in this document.]
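Description:
pspCas9-Exo-tetra-com-hCLCN5-sp-g1 is a roughly 10.6 kb all-in-one CRISPR plasmid that expresses a Streptococcus pyogenes Cas9 fusion protein together with a single guide RNA against the human CLCN5 gene. The catalogue lists the vector type as bacterial expression, but the annotated regulatory elements are mammalian. It is built on the pspCas9-3'UTR-Tetra-COM-Vector backbone, propagated in E. coli through a high-copy ColE1/pUC-type origin, and selected with ampicillin via the β-lactamase gene. An f1 origin, short remnants of pBR322 bom and rop sequences, and a single AAV2 inverted terminal repeat are also annotated. With only one ITR detected, the record does not support treating the plasmid as a functional AAV packaging construct.

The protein cassette is driven by a CMV enhancer, chicken β-actin promoter and hybrid CBA/MVM intron. The two annotated Cas9 segments are contiguous and together make up the Cas9 coding sequence. This is followed by a nucleoplasmin bipartite nuclear localization signal and then a large fragment of E. coli DNA polymerase I (polA). The record describes this fragment as supplying the 5' and 3' exonuclease domains. Fragments of the human β-globin and bovine growth hormone polyadenylation signals terminate the transcript. A human U6 RNA polymerase III promoter drives the CLCN5 guide, followed by an S. pyogenes gRNA scaffold that is only partially matched. This partial match may reflect the "tetra-com" modification named in the backbone, though the record does not explain that term. The associated study examined how tethering DNA polymerase activities to Cas9-induced double-strand breaks alters deletion size and templated insertion frequency, and this construct presumably provides the exonuclease-domain fusion for those experiments.
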