Addgene plasmid #176238: pspCas9-Exo-tetra-com-hCLCN5-sp-g1
Purpose: Plasmid for expressing a fusion protein of spCas9 and the 5’ and 3’ exonuclease domain of POLI, and sgRNA targeting human CLCN5 gene.
Depositing lab: Baisong Lu. Depositing organization: Wake Forest University Health Sciences. Publication: Targeting DNA polymerase to DNA double-strand breaks reduces DNA deletion size and increases templated insertions generated by CRISPR/Cas9. Yoo KW, Yadav MK, Song Q, Atala A, Lu B. Nucleic Acids Res. 2022 Mar 22. pii: 6552087. doi: 10.1093/nar/gkac186. PubMed 35323942.
Backbone
  Vector backbone: pspCas9-3'UTR-Tetra-COM-Vector
  Vector type: Bacterial Expression
Growth in bacteria
  Bacterial resistance: Ampicillin, 100 μg/mL
  Growth temperature: 37°C
  Growth strain: NEB Stable
  Copy number: Unknown
Gene/Insert
  Gene/Insert name: spCas9 and polymerase exo domain fusion
  Species: H. sapiens (human)
  Entrez Gene: CLCN5 (a.k.a. CLC5, CLCK2, ClC-5, DENT1, DENTS, NPHL1, NPHL2, XLRH, XRN, hCIC-K2)
Terms and licenses: Academic/Nonprofit Terms; Industry Terms: Not Available to Industry
How to cite: pspCas9-Exo-tetra-com-hCLCN5-sp-g1 was a gift from Baisong Lu (Addgene plasmid # 176238 ; http://n2t.net/addgene:176238 ; RRID:Addgene_176238)
